>Addgene plasmid #210957 | pNLF1-C_WDR55:1-383 | addgene full sequence | sequence record 423296 | Addgene NGS Result
TCAATATTGGCCATTAGCCATATTATTCATTGGTTATATAGCATAAATCAATATTGGCTATTGGCCATTG
CATACGTTGTATCTATATCATAATATGTACATTTATATTGGCTCATGTCCAATATGACCGCCATGTTGGC
ATTGATTATTGACTAGTTATTAATAGTAATCAATTACGGGGTCATTAGTTCATAGCCCATATATGGAGTT
CCGCGTTACATAACTTACGGTAAATGGCCCGCCTGGCTGACCGCCCAACGACCCCCGCCCATTGACGTCA
ATAATGACGTATGTTCCCATAGTAACGCCAATAGGGACTTTCCATTGACGTCAATGGGTGGAGTATTTAC
GGTAAACTGCCCACTTGGCAGTACATCAAGTGTATCATATGCCAAGTCCGCCCCCTATTGACGTCAATGA
CGGTAAATGGCCCGCCTGGCATTATGCCCAGTACATGACCTTACGGGACTTTCCTACTTGGCAGTACATC
TACGTATTAGTCATCGCTATTACCATGGTGATGCGGTTTTGGCAGTACACCAATGGGCGTGGATAGCGGT
TTGACTCACGGGGATTTCCAAGTCTCCACCCCATTGACGTCAATGGGAGTTTGTTTTGGCACCAAAATCA
ACGGGACTTTCCAAAATGTCGTAATAACCCCGCCCCGTTGACGCAAATGGGCGGTAGGCGTGTACGGTGG
GAGGTCTATATAAGCAGAGCTGGTTTAGTGAACCGTCAGATCACTAGAAGCTTTATTGCGGTAGTTTATC
ACAGTTAAATTGCTAACGCAGTCAGTGCTTCTGACACAACAGTCTCGAACTTAAGCTGCAGAAGTTGGTC
GTGAGGCACTGGGCAGGTAAGTATCAAGGTTACAAGACAGGTTTAAGGAGACCAATAGAAACTGGGCTTG
TCGAGACAGAGAAGACTCTTGCGTTTCTGATAGGCACCTATTGGTCTTACTGACATCCACTTTGCCTTTC
TCTCCACAGGTGTCCACTCCCAGTTCAATTACAGCTCTTAAGGCTAGAGTATTAATACGACTCACTATAG
GGCTAGCAAAGCGATCGCTTCCGAATTCGCCACCATGGACCGCACTTGTGAGGAGAGGCCCGCTGAGGAT
GGGAGCGACGAGGAGGACCCAGACTCCATGGAAGCCCCAACCCGGATCCGGGACACTCCGGAAGACATCG
TGCTGGAAGCTCCGGCTAGTGGGCTGGCGTTCCATCCGGCCCGTGACCTACTGGCTGCAGGGGACGTGGA
CGGGGACGTGTTCGTCTTTTCCTACTCTTGCCAAGAGGGAGAAACCAAGGAGCTCTGGTCATCAGGTCAC
CATCTCAAGGCCTGCCGAGCTGTGGCCTTCTCTGAAGATGGGCAGAAGCTCATTACTGTCTCCAAGGACA
AAGCCATCCATGTTCTAGATGTGGAGCAGGGCCAACTGGAAAGACGTGTTTCCAAGGCTCATGGTGCCCC
CATCAACAGTCTTCTGCTGGTGGATGAGAATGTTCTGGCCACTGGGGATGACACAGGTGGTATCCGTCTC
TGGGACCAGCGGAAGGAGGGCCCCTTAATGGATATGAGGCAACATGAAGAGTACATCGCAGACATGGCTC
TGGATCCAGCCAAAAAGCTGCTGCTGACAGCCAGCGGGGATGGCTGCCTTGGCATCTTCAACATTAAGAG
GCGTCGGTTTGAGCTGCTCTCAGAACCTCAGTCTGGGGACCTGACCTCTGTCACTCTCATGAAATGGGGG
AAGAAGGTAGCCTGTGGCTCCAGTGAAGGTACCATCTACCTCTTCAATTGGAATGGCTTTGGGGCCACAA
GTGACCGCTTTGCCCTGAGAGCTGAATCTATCGACTGCATGGTTCCAGTCACCGAGAGTCTGCTGTGTAC
TGGCTCCACTGATGGAGTCATCAGGGCTGTGAACATCCTACCGAACCGAGTGGTGGGCAGTGTGGGCCAG
CACACTGGGGAGCCTGTGGAGGAGCTGGCCCTCTCCCACTGTGGCCGCTTCCTGGCCAGTAGTGGCCATG
ACCAGCGCCTCAAGTTTTGGGACATGGCCCAGCTGCGAGCTGTGGTGGTGGATGACTACCGTCGGCGCAA
AAAAAAGGGAGGACCACTGCGGGCTCTGAGCAGCAAGACTTGGAGCACCGATGACTTCTTCGCAGGACTG
AGGGAAGAGGGAGAAGACTCCATGGCTCAGGAAGAAAAGGAGGAGACTGGGGATGACAGTGACTCTAGAT
TTGGGCCCAATTCCTGCAGGCGAGCTCTCGGCTCGAGCGGCGTCTTCACACTCGAAGATTTCGTTGGGGA
CTGGCGACAGACAGCCGGCTACAACCTGGACCAAGTCCTTGAACAGGGAGGTGTGTCCAGTTTGTTTCAG
AATCTCGGGGTGTCCGTAACTCCGATCCAAAGGATTGTCCTGAGCGGTGAAAATGGGCTGAAGATCGACA
TCCATGTCATCATCCCGTATGAAGGTCTGAGCGGCGACCAAATGGGCCAGATCGAAAAAATTTTTAAGGT
GGTGTACCCTGTGGATGATCATCACTTTAAGGTGATCCTGCACTATGGCACACTGGTAATCGACGGGGTT
ACGCCGAACATGATCGACTATTTCGGACGGCCGTATGAAGGCATCGCCGTGTTCGACGGCAAAAAGATCA
CTGTAACAGGGACCCTGTGGAACGGCAACAAAATTATCGACGAGCGCCTGATCAACCCCGACGGCTCCCT
GCTGTTCCGAGTAACCATCAACGGAGTGACCGGCTGGCGGCTGTGCGAACGCATTCTGGCGTAAGGCCGC
GACTCTAGGGCATGCAAGCTGATCCGGCTGCTAACAAAGCCCGAAAGGAAGCTGAGTTGGCTGCTGCCAC
CGCTGAGCAATAACTAGCATAACCCCTTGGGGCGGCCGCTTCGAGCAGACATGATAAGATACATTGATGA
GTTTGGACAAACCACAACTAGAATGCAGTGAAAAAAATGCTTTATTTGTGAAATTTGTGATGCTATTGCT
TTATTTGTAACCATTATAAGCTGCAATAAACAAGTTAACAACAACAATTGCATTCATTTTATGTTTCAGG
TTCAGGGGGAGATGTGGGAGGTTTTTTTAAGCAAGTAAAACCTCTACAAATGTGGTAAAATCGAATTTTA
ACAAAATATTAACGCTTACAATTTCCTGATGCGGTATTTTCTCCTTACGCATCTGTGCGGTATTTCACAC
CGCATACGCGGATCTGCGCAGCACCATGGCCTGAAATAACCTCTGAAAGAGGAACTTGGTTAGGTACCTT
CTGAGGCGGAAAGAACCAGCTGTGGAATGTGTGTCAGTTAGGGTGTGGAAAGTCCCCAGGCTCCCCAGCA
GGCAGAAGTATGCAAAGCATGCATCTCAATTAGTCAGCAACCAGGTGTGGAAAGTCCCCAGGCTCCCCAG
CAGGCAGAAGTATGCAAAGCATGCATCTCAATTAGTCAGCAACCATAGTCCCGCCCCTAACTCCGCCCAT
CCCGCCCCTAACTCCGCCCAGTTCCGCCCATTCTCCGCCCCATGGCTGACTAATTTTTTTTATTTATGCA
GAGGCCGAGGCCGCCTCGGCCTCTGAGCTATTCCAGAAGTAGTGAGGAGGCTTTTTTGGAGGCCTAGGCT
TTTGCAAAAAGCTCGATTCTTCTGACACTAGCGCCACCATGAAGAAGCCCGAACTCACCGCTACCAGCGT
TGAAAAATTTCTCATCGAGAAGTTCGACAGTGTGAGCGACCTGATGCAGTTGTCGGAGGGCGAAGAGAGC
CGAGCCTTCAGCTTCGATGTCGGCGGACGCGGCTATGTACTGCGGGTGAATAGCTGCGCTGATGGCTTCT
ACAAAGACCGCTACGTGTACCGCCACTTCGCCAGCGCTGCACTACCCATCCCCGAAGTGTTGGACATCGG
CGAGTTCAGCGAGAGCCTGACATACTGCATCAGTAGACGCGCCCAAGGCGTTACTCTCCAAGACCTCCCC
GAAACAGAGCTGCCTGCTGTGTTACAGCCTGTCGCCGAAGCTATGGATGCTATTGCCGCCGCCGACCTCA
GTCAAACCAGCGGCTTCGGCCCATTCGGGCCCCAAGGCATCGGCCAGTACACAACCTGGCGGGATTTCAT
TTGCGCCATTGCTGATCCCCATGTCTACCACTGGCAGACCGTGATGGACGACACCGTGTCCGCCAGCGTA
GCTCAAGCCCTGGACGAACTGATGCTGTGGGCCGAAGACTGTCCCGAGGTGCGCCACCTCGTCCATGCCG
ACTTCGGCAGCAACAACGTCCTGACCGACAACGGCCGCATCACCGCCGTAATCGACTGGTCCGAAGCTAT
GTTCGGGGACAGTCAGTACGAGGTGGCCAACATCTTCTTCTGGCGGCCCTGGCTGGCTTGCATGGAGCAG
CAGACTCGCTACTTCGAGCGCCGGCATCCCGAGCTGGCCGGCAGCCCTCGTCTGCGAGCCTACATGCTGC
GCATCGGCCTGGATCAGCTCTACCAGAGCCTCGTGGACGGCAACTTCGACGATGCTGCCTGGGCTCAAGG
CCGCTGCGATGCCATCGTCCGCAGCGGGGCCGGCACCGTCGGTCGCACACAAATCGCTCGCCGGAGCGCA
GCCGTATGGACCGACGGCTGCGTCGAGGTGCTGGCCGACAGCGGCAACCGCCGGCCCAGTACACGACCGC
GCGCTAAGGAGGTAGGTCGAGTTTAGACTCTAGCCATCACGATGGCCGCAATAAAATATCTTTATTTTCA
TTACATCTGTGTGTTGGTTTTTTGTGTGAATCGATAGCGATAAGGATCCTCTTTGCGCTTGCGTTTTCCC
TTGTCCAGATAGCCCAGTAGCTGACATTCATCCGGGGTCAGCACCGTTTCTGCGGACTGGCTTTCTACGT
AATGGTTTCTTAGACGTCAGGTGGCACTTTTCGGGGAAATGTGCGCGGAACCCCTATTTGTTTATTTTTC
TAAATACATTCAAATATGTATCCGCTCATGAGACAATAACCCTGATAAATGCTTCAATAATATTGAAAAA
GGAAGAGTATGAGTATTCAACATTTCCGTGTCGCCCTTATTCCCTTTTTTGCGGCATTTTGCCTTCCTGT
TTTTGCTCACCCAGAAACGCTGGTGAAAGTAAAAGATGCTGAAGATCAGTTGGGTGCACGAGTGGGTTAC
ATCGAACTGGATCTCAACAGCGGTAAGATCCTTGAGAGTTTTCGCCCCGAAGAACGTTTTCCAATGATGA
GCACTTTCAAAGTTCTGCTATGTGGCGCGGTATTATCCCGTATTGACGCCGGGCAAGAGCAACTCGGTCG
CCGCATACACTATTCTCAGAATGACTTGGTTGAGTACTCACCAGTCACAGAAAAGCATCTTACGGATGGC
ATGACAGTAAGAGAATTATGCAGTGCTGCCATAACCATGAGTGATAACACTGCGGCCAACTTACTTCTGA
CAACTATCGGAGGACCGAAGGAGCTAACCGCTTTTTTGCACAACATGGGGGATCATGTAACTCGCCTTGA
TCGTTGGGAACCGGAGCTGAATGAAGCCATACCAAACGACGAGCGTGACACCACGATGCCTGTAGCAATG
GCAACAACGTTGCGCAAACTATTAACTGGCGAACTACTTACTCTAGCTTCCCGGCAACAATTAATAGACT
GGATGGAGGCGGATAAAGTTGCAGGACCACTTCTGCGCTCGGCCCTTCCGGCTGGCTGGTTTATTGCTGA
TAAATCTGGAGCCGGTGAGCGTGGGTCTCGCGGTATCATTGCAGCACTGGGGCCAGATGGTAAGCCCTCC
CGTATCGTAGTTATCTACACGACGGGGAGTCAGGCAACTATGGATGAACGAAATAGACAGATCGCTGAGA
TAGGTGCCTCACTGATTAAGCATTGGTAATTCGAAATGACCGACCAAGCGACGCCCAACCGGTATCAGCT
CACTCAAAGGCGGTAATACGGTTATCCACAGAATCAGGGGATAACGCAGGAAAGAACATGTGAGCAAAAG
GCCAGCAAAAGGCCAGGAACCGTAAAAAGGCCGCGTTGCTGGCGTTTTTCCATAGGCTCCGCCCCCCTGA
CGAGCATCACAAAAATCGACGCTCAAGTCAGAGGTGGCGAAACCCGACAGGACTATAAAGATACCAGGCG
TTTCCCCCTGGAAGCTCCCTCGTGCGCTCTCCTGTTCCGACCCTGCCGCTTACCGGATACCTGTCCGCCT
TTCTCCCTTCGGGAAGCGTGGCGCTTTCTCATAGCTCACGCTGTAGGTATCTCAGTTCGGTGTAGGTCGT
TCGCTCCAAGCTGGGCTGTGTGCACGAACCCCCCGTTCAGCCCGACCGCTGCGCCTTATCCGGTAACTAT
CGTCTTGAGTCCAACCCGGTAAGACACGACTTATCGCCACTGGCAGCAGCCACTGGTAACAGGATTAGCA
GAGCGAGGTATGTAGGCGGTGCTACAGAGTTCTTGAAGTGGTGGCCTAACTACGGCTACACTAGAAGGAC
AGTATTTGGTATCTGCGCTCTGCTGAAGCCAGTTACCTTCGGAAAAAGAGTTGGTAGCTCTTGATCCGGC
AAACAAACCACCGCTGGTAGCGGTGGTTTTTTTGTTTGCAAGCAGCAGATTACGCGCAGAAAAAAAGGAT
TTCAAGAAGATCCTTTGATCTTTTCTACGGGGTCTGACGCTCAGTGGAACGAAAACTCACGTTAAGGGAT
TTTGGTCATGAGATTATCAAAAAGGATCTTCACCTAGATCCTTTTATAGTCCGGAAATACAGGAACGCAC
GCTGGATGGCCCTTCGCTGGGATGGTGAAACCATGAAAAATGGCAGCTTCAGTGGATTAAGTGGGGGTAA
TGTGGCCTGTACCCTCTGGTTGCATAGGTATTCATACGGTTAAAATTTATCAGGCGCGATTGCGGCAGTT
TTTCGGGTGGTTTGTTGCCATTTTTACCTGTCTGCTGCCGTGATCGCGCTGAACGCGTTTTAGCGGTGCG
TACAATTAAGGGATTATGGTAAATCCACTTACTGTCTGCCCTCGTAGCCATCGAGATAAACCGCAGTACT
CCGGCCACGATGCGTCCGGCGTAGAGGATCGAGATCT
Features (pLannotate 1.2.2; 20 found; start..end, strand, type, name):
    140..517     +  enhancer       CMV enhancer: human cytomegalovirus immediate early enhancer
    519..718     +  promoter       CMV promoter: human cytomegalovirus (CMV) immediate early promoter
    857..989     +  intron         chimeric intron: chimera between introns from human β-globin and immunoglobulin heavy chain genes
   1033..1051    +  promoter       T7 promoter: promoter for bacteriophage T7 RNA polymerase
   1085..2233    +  CDS            WDR55: WDR55_HUMAN - Experimental evidence at protein level: Swiss-Prot protein existence level 1. Nucleolar protein that acts as a modulator of rRNA synthesis. Plays a central role during organogenesis (By similarity). From Homo sapiens (Human).
   2282..2794    +  CDS            Nluc: NanoLuc® luciferase human codon-optimized
   2827..2876    +  CDS            SET1 (fragment): solubility-enhancement tag derived from T7 phage gene 10B
   2884..2903    +  terminator     T7 terminator (fragment): transcription terminator for bacteriophage T7 RNA polymerase
   2925..3046    -  polyA_signal   SV40 poly(A) signal: SV40 polyadenylation signal
   3069..3137    -  CDS            large T antigen (fragment): large T antigen from SV40 (simian virus 40)
   3142..3174    +  rep_origin     M13 ori (fragment): M13 bacteriophage origin of replication; arrow indicates direction of (+) strand synthesis
   3175..3226    -  misc_feature   bom (fragment): basis of mobility region from pBR322
   3291..3648    +  promoter       SV40 promoter: SV40 enhancer and early promoter
   3679..4701    +  CDS            hph: KHYB_ECOLX - Experimental evidence at protein level: Swiss-Prot protein existence level 1. The aminoglycoside phosphotransferases achieve inactivation of their antibiotic substrates by phosphorylation. Only phosphorylates hygromycin and closely related compounds such as demethyl analogs and destomycin. From Escherichia coli.
   4740..4788    +  polyA_signal   poly(A) signal: synthetic polyadenylation signal
   4809..4901    -  CDS            tnpA (fragment): TN5P_ECOLX - Also known as tnp. Experimental evidence at protein level: Swiss-Prot protein existence level 1. Mediates transposition of transposon Tn5 by a 'cut and paste' mechanism. First, the monomeric transposase binds the 19 bp inverted DNA repeats flanking the transposon. Then, dimerization of the DNA- bound transposase creates a synaptic DNA complex. After nicking of the first DNA strand, excision of the transposon proceeds through a series of intermediates. The transposase then mediates the insertion of the transposon at a new site by strand transfer. The activity of the wild- type tran
   4944..5048    +  promoter       AmpR promoter: bla
   5049..5909    +  CDS            AmpR: β-lactamase; bla; confers resistance to ampicillin, carbenicillin, and related antibiotics
   6067..6655    -  rep_origin     ori: high-copy-number ColE1/pMB1/pBR322/pUC origin of replication
   6771..7054    +  misc_feature   cer region: ColE1-derived recombination site that helps to maintain plasmids as monomers
