[The description below was written by a language model from this plasmid's Addgene catalogue record and pLannotate feature annotations shown in this document.]
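Description:
pNLF1-C_WDR55:1-383 is a mammalian expression plasmid of about 7.1 kb built on the Promega pNLF1-C backbone, which is designed to fuse a protein of interest to NanoLuc luciferase at its C terminus. It is propagated in E. coli as a high-copy plasmid through a ColE1/pUC-type origin and selected with ampicillin via the β-lactamase gene. A ColE1-derived cer site is also annotated, which helps keep the plasmid monomeric. For selection in mammalian cells, the backbone carries a hygromycin phosphotransferase (hph) cassette driven by the SV40 enhancer/early promoter and terminated by a synthetic poly(A) signal.

The payload is the full-length human WDR55 coding sequence (residues M1 to D383, 1149 bp), derived from a Mammalian Gene Collection clone and carrying the natural C151R variant. WDR55 is a WD40 repeat-containing nucleolar protein implicated in modulating rRNA synthesis. The insert was placed between retained EcoRI and XbaI sites by ligation-independent cloning. Transcription is driven by the CMV immediate-early enhancer and promoter, followed by a chimeric β-globin/immunoglobulin intron that promotes efficient expression, and a T7 promoter lies just upstream of the open reading frame. WDR55 is joined in frame through a short linker to human codon-optimized NanoLuc, and an SV40 polyadenylation signal lies downstream of the fusion. Several small annotated fragments (SET1, T7 terminator, large T antigen, M13 ori, bom, tnpA) are probably backbone remnants or partial annotation matches rather than functional parts.

The construct expresses luminescent WDR55-NanoLuc in mammalian cells. It was deposited with a study evaluating the ligandability of WD40 repeat proteins, but the record does not state the specific assay it was used in.
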