Addgene plasmid #210957: pNLF1-C_WDR55:1-383
Purpose: Mammalian expression of full-length human WDR55. C-terminal NanoLuc luciferase tag.
Depositing lab: Cheryl Arrowsmith. Depositing organization: University of Toronto. Publication: A Target Class Ligandability Evaluation of WD40 Repeat-Containing Proteins. Ackloo S, Li F, Szewczyk M, Seitova A, Loppnau P, Zeng H, Xu J, Ahmad S, Arnautova YA, Baghaie AJ, Beldar S, Bolotokova A, Centrella PA, Chau I, Clark MA, Cuozzo JW, Dehghani-Tafti S, Disch JS, Dong A, Dumas A, Feng JA, Ghiabi P, Gibson E, Gilmer J, Goldman B, Green SR, Guie MA, Guilinger JP, Harms N, Herasymenko O, Houliston S, Hutchinson A, Kearnes S, Keefe AD, Kimani SW, Kramer T, Kutera M, Kwak HA, Lento C, Li Y, Liu J, Loup J, Machado RAC, Mulhern CJ, Perveen S, Righetto GL, Riley P, Shrestha S, Sigel EA, Silva M, Sintchak MD, Slakman BL, Taylor RD, Thompson J, Torng W, Underkoffler C, von Rechenberg M, Walsh RT, Watson I, Wilson DJ, Wolf E, Yadav M, Yazdi AK, Zhang J, Zhang Y, Santhakumar V, Edwards AM, Barsyte-Lovejoy D, Schapira M, Brown PJ, Halabelian L, Arrowsmith CH. J Med Chem. 2025 Jan 23;68(2):1092-1112. doi: 10.1021/acs.jmedchem.4c02010. Epub 2024 Nov 4. PubMed 39495097.
Backbone
  Vector backbone: pNLF1-C
  Backbone manufacturer: Promega
  Vector type: Mammalian Expression
  Selectable markers: Hygromycin
Growth in bacteria
  Bacterial resistance: Ampicillin, 100 μg/mL
  Growth temperature: 37°C
  Growth strain: DH5alpha
  Copy number: High Copy
Gene/Insert
  Gene/Insert name: WDR55:M1-D383
  Species: H. sapiens (human)
  Insert size (bp): 1149
  Mutation: C151R natural variant (VAR_037057)
  Entrez Gene: WDR55 (a.k.a. FLJ20195, FLJ21702)
  Promoter: CMV
  Tag / fusion protein: NanoLuc luciferase (C terminal on insert)
  Cloning method: Ligation Independent Cloning
  Sequencing primers: 5′ ttacagctcttaaggctagag; 3′ agccggctgtctgtcgccag
Resource information
  A portion of this plasmid was derived from a plasmid made by: Mammalian Gene Collection (BC068485)
Terms and licenses: Academic/Nonprofit Terms; Industry Terms: Not Available to Industry
Depositor comments: 5' Cloning Site: EcoR1 (not destroyed), 3' Cloning Site: Xba1 (not destroyed). C terminal tag: srfgpnscrralgssgvftledfvgdwrqtagynldqvleqggvsslfqnlgvsvtpiqrivlsgenglkidihviipyeglsgdqmgqiekifkvvypvddhhfkvilhygtlvidgvtpnmidyfgrpyegiavfdgkkitvtgtlwngnkiiderlinpdgsllfrvtingvtgwrlcerila.
How to cite: pNLF1-C_WDR55:1-383 was a gift from Cheryl Arrowsmith (Addgene plasmid # 210957 ; http://n2t.net/addgene:210957 ; RRID:Addgene_210957)
