>Addgene plasmid #210957 | pNLF1-C_WDR55:1-383 | depositor partial sequence | sequence record 411394 | Insert sequence
ATGGACCGCACTTGTGAGGAGAGGCCCGCTGAGGATGGGAGCGACGAGGAGGACCCAGACTCCATGGAAG
CCCCAACCCGGATCCGGGACACTCCGGAAGACATCGTGCTGGAAGCTCCGGCTAGTGGGCTGGCGTTCCA
TCCGGCCCGTGACCTACTGGCTGCAGGGGACGTGGACGGGGACGTGTTCGTCTTTTCCTACTCTTGCCAA
GAGGGAGAAACCAAGGAGCTCTGGTCATCAGGTCACCATCTCAAGGCCTGCCGAGCTGTGGCCTTCTCTG
AAGATGGGCAGAAGCTCATTACTGTCTCCAAGGACAAAGCCATCCATGTTCTAGATGTGGAGCAGGGCCA
ACTGGAAAGACGTGTTTCCAAGGCTCATGGTGCCCCCATCAACAGTCTTCTGCTGGTGGATGAGAATGTT
CTGGCCACTGGGGATGACACAGGTGGTATCCGTCTCTGGGACCAGCGGAAGGAGGGCCCCTTAATGGATA
TGAGGCAACATGAAGAGTACATCGCAGACATGGCTCTGGATCCAGCCAAAAAGCTGCTGCTGACAGCCAG
CGGGGATGGCTGCCTTGGCATCTTCAACATTAAGAGGCGTCGGTTTGAGCTGCTCTCAGAACCTCAGTCT
GGGGACCTGACCTCTGTCACTCTCATGAAATGGGGGAAGAAGGTAGCCTGTGGCTCCAGTGAAGGTACCA
TCTACCTCTTCAATTGGAATGGCTTTGGGGCCACAAGTGACCGCTTTGCCCTGAGAGCTGAATCTATCGA
CTGCATGGTTCCAGTCACCGAGAGTCTGCTGTGTACTGGCTCCACTGATGGAGTCATCAGGGCTGTGAAC
ATCCTACCGAACCGAGTGGTGGGCAGTGTGGGCCAGCACACTGGGGAGCCTGTGGAGGAGCTGGCCCTCT
CCCACTGTGGCCGCTTCCTGGCCAGTAGTGGCCATGACCAGCGCCTCAAGTTTTGGGACATGGCCCAGCT
GCGAGCTGTGGTGGTGGATGACTACCGTCGGCGCAAAAAAAAGGGAGGACCACTGCGGGCTCTGAGCAGC
AAGACTTGGAGCACCGATGACTTCTTCGCAGGACTGAGGGAAGAGGGAGAAGACTCCATGGCTCAGGAAG
AAAAGGAGGAGACTGGGGATGACAGTGAC
